Addgene plasmid #1562: L3570
Purpose: (Empty Backbone)
Depositing lab: Andrew Fire. Depositing organization: Carnegie Institution for Science.
Backbone
  Vector backbone: Unknown
  Backbone size (bp): 6921
  Vector type: Worm Expression
Growth in bacteria
  Bacterial resistance: Ampicillin, 100 μg/mL
  Growth temperature: 37°C
  Growth strain: DH5alpha
  Copy number: Unknown
Gene/Insert
  Gene/Insert name: None
  Tag / fusion protein: myo3-2341, myo3Tsa, IVSA, gfpN, IVSR, gfpF64L, gfpS65T, IVSS, gfpM153A, IVST, gfpC, IVSM, IVSL, decoy
  Cloning method: Restriction Enzyme
Terms and licenses: Academic/Nonprofit Terms; Industry Terms: Not Available to Industry
Depositor comments: See Fire Lab Vector Kit Documentation 1997. Fire Lab Miniprep Number pPD115.62, Ligation number L3570.
How to cite: L3570 was a gift from Andrew Fire (Addgene plasmid # 1562 ; http://n2t.net/addgene:1562 ; RRID:Addgene_1562)
