[The description below was written by a language model from this plasmid's Addgene catalogue record and pLannotate feature annotations shown in this document.]
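Description:
L3570 (Fire Lab miniprep designation pPD115.62) is a C. elegans expression vector from the 1997 Fire Lab Vector Kit, catalogued as an empty backbone of about 6.9 kb. The parental backbone is listed as unknown. The annotated features show a pUC/pBR322-type bacterial scaffold: a ColE1/pMB1-family origin of replication, the bla gene with its own promoter for ampicillin selection in E. coli, short remnants of rop and the bom region, and a lac promoter/operator/CAP site cluster with a lacI fragment and a piece of the pUC multiple cloning site. The catalogue leaves copy number unrecorded.

The worm-specific payload is described mainly by the list of module names in the record. "myo3-2341" and "myo3Tsa" indicate upstream sequence from myo-3, which encodes a body-wall muscle myosin heavy chain. This likely corresponds to the unannotated stretch of roughly 2.4 kb before the cloning site fragment, although the feature table does not label it. Downstream lies a GFP coding region, which the annotation software matched only in part, to an Aequorea-derived GFP variant. The record lists it as assembled from N-terminal and C-terminal segments carrying the F64L, S65T and M153A substitutions. It is interrupted by several synthetic introns (the IVS modules), a design feature used in the Fire vectors to improve transgene expression in worms. A "decoy" element is also listed, but its function is not explained here. A short match to C. elegans aex-5 lies after GFP, and its role is not stated; no 3' UTR is annotated or named. The construct appears suited to marking muscle cells with GFP or serving as a base for myo-3-driven GFP fusions, though the record states no specific purpose beyond empty backbone.
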