Features (pLannotate 1.2.2; 12 found; start..end, strand, type, name):
   2397..2413    -  misc_feature   MCS (fragment): pUC18/19 multiple cloning site
   2506..3372    +  CDS            vsfGFP-9 (fragment): vsfGFP-9 is a basic (constitutively fluorescent) green fluorescent protein published in 2015, derived from Aequorea victoria. It has low acid sensitivity.
   4045..4197    +  CDS            aex-5 (fragment): AEX5_CAEEL - Also known as kpc-3 From Caenorhabditis elegans.
   4325..4360    +  CDS            rop (fragment): Rop protein, which maintains plasmids at low copy number; rop
   4462..4561    +  misc_feature   bom (fragment): basis of mobility region from pBR322
   4659..4763    +  promoter       AmpR promoter: bla
   4764..5624    +  CDS            AmpR: β-lactamase; bla; confers resistance to ampicillin, carbenicillin, and related antibiotics
   5795..6383    +  rep_origin     ori: high-copy-number ColE1/pMB1/pBR322/pUC origin of replication
   6566..6658    +  CDS            lacI (fragment): lac repressor; lacI; The lac repressor binds to the lac operator to inhibit transcription in E. coli. This inhibition can be relieved by adding lactose or isopropyl-β-D-thiogalactopyranoside (IPTG).
   6671..6692    +  protein_bind   CAP binding site: CAP binding activates transcription in the presence of cAMP. E. coli catabolite activator protein
   6707..6737    +  promoter       lac promoter: promoter for the E. coli lac operon
   6745..6761    +  protein_bind   lac operator: The lac repressor binds to the lac operator to inhibit transcription in E. coli. This inhibition can be relieved by adding lactose or isopropyl-β-D-thiogalactopyranoside (IPTG). lac repressor encoded by lacI
>Addgene plasmid #1562 | L3570 | depositor full sequence | sequence record 172 | Author sequence
AAGCTTGGGCTGCAGGTCGGCTATAATAAGTTCTTGAATAAAATAATTTTCCCGACAAAACATGAGTATT
TCTTTCGAAAATAAAAGTGCAGGCTAATTAGAGATTATTCTGTAATTAACTGCATAATTTGTCACGTGCC
ATAGTTTTACATTCCACTACGTCATAGTTCTTAAAATACTAATCTCCTGAAAATAGAAGTAGGTGAAGAA
AGTTTAATTATCAGTTCTAAAATGACAATTGATCTTTGGAATATGTTCTGAAACTACCGATCATTGAACA
GATGCTATTTGAATGATATAGAATTGTATATTTGCAATTTCTGAAACGCGTTCTTAAAGGCACACAGATT
AATTCAAAAGGGTCTGGCCGCAAAAAGGTTTATGGTGGCCGATTTTGAGTTTTGTGTGTGATTGCTTTTT
CACAATCAGTGTTTTCAGGATTATGTGATGAACTAGATCTTCAAGTTTCGTTACATTTCATATGTTTTCG
GAACTCACGAAGTACATATTGGGTATTGTGCTCAAAAAATTCAGCAATCAGCTTCGCTCCGCTGACTTTA
GAACCCAAAAAAATAGTATGGCCAAACTGACTGTGTTACGATCATTTCAATTTTTCAATACATATTTAAG
ATTTCTAAGAGTAAGAAGGTCAAAAACTGTTCTGGAATACATATATATTTTTCAGGTTACAATTAGTCAA
AAAGTGCACTGAAATATACGTTTTAATTTCACGAATAACCCAATTAGTTCAATGTATTTTTGGTCAACCA
ACGTTAAAGTTTGGCTTCCAACCAATTATCATTTCTGATCAACCACAATGTTTTTTCTTTATCTGCAAGT
TAATTTTTTATTTTTATCCAGATGTTTGGCATATTTTTCAATTCTTCACTAGCGCCCACTTCTTGCACTT
CCGGCGCCCTGAATCTAATGCATCTGTTGCAAGAATTGAAAGACCAATCAACACATTGTTTTCTTCACGA
GATACTGAAGAAAATGAATAAAAACAGAGAAAAAGAGCCATGTGATTAGTGACAACTGTTGCTAACAGAT
ACCATAGCTTGGACTTGGTACGTGATGGCAACGTATGGGTCAACAAAAATGATTGCAGAGGGGGTGCAAA
ACAGTCAAGTCGAGAAAATATGAAAAACAGAAAACAAAGAACAGAAAAATGGGTTTGAGAGTCAGTATAA
TTTATAAAAGAAAAATTGTACATAGAAATTAACCATTTTTGTAGAAGAAGTTATTTTTCAAGCATCGTTA
AAAATTATTCAAAGCACCTTATTTCATATTTAATTTTAAACATGGTTAAATGAACAACACGGTGCGCAAT
CAGGAAAACTTGAAATCTGAAACTGTTGTTGTGATCTTCTTCGCAACTGTTCAGATAGCACTAGTGTAAT
GTTAAGAGTGCGCGAATATAATGGAATATAATGGATCACACCTCCTGCCATCAGGTAAACGTCTCTGTTA
TCACATATTTCCAACTATTAAATTTTTACCTTTTACAGTTTTACATTTTTTTGAAAAAAGTAACTTTTTG
TCTTCAAAATCCCTGACGAAAATATCAAATATTTTAATCGAGACTGCAGAGGAACCGATTGATGATTTGG
AAAATCCAGCTTTACCTGTGTAAGAACTGAAAAGTTTCATAACCCTAGGGTATTCCCAGTTACATTCCCC
ACTGGCTAACAATAGCACCCAGTTTTTCATCACCTTTCTTCAAATTTCTCGGCGATTTGTTAAAAACAAA
ATTTGTGTCCCTTCTCTGATATCTCTATGTCTCTAAACACAAGTTCATCGGAAAACGAAGGAGGGTAGGT
GTTGGTTGGGCTCCCGAAGTGAAAATAGAAGAGCAAGAATAGAATATTAGAGAGAGAGTGCAGAGAGGGC
GGGATAGCTCCCGGGATTCCGTTTTCTTCTTCTTTATCTTCAACGATGATGTGTGTGCGTGTTGTATAGA
TTCTGTTGCTCCCCCACAACTCGCTCCGAAGGCTCAATACAATTCAATTGATATTGGAGGAGAGCCTACC
GGAGTGGGAGGATAAGAAGAAACATAAGAAGAAGAAGAAGAAGAAGCATGCTTCTGGTTTTTGATGCTAT
GAAAACGGCACAAAAAGATGATTGAGGTCCCTTTTCAATACCTTCTCTCATCTTTCAAATCCCATTGAAA
CCTAAAACTTCTCACCACGCTTTACCATTGTTCTCCAAAAACTTATAGCAATGTCTATAACTTTTTTATC
TCTGAAAAGCAGTGTTCCATTTTTCTTTTTCCTATTTTATTTCAATTGTTTCTCACATTTCGTTTGGATT
CTTTGCTTGTCAACCAGCTTCTTCTTCCACTTTTACCGTCTAATTTTCAGGGCAGGGAGCCATCAAACCC
ACGACCACTAGATCCATCTAGAGGATCCCCGGGATTGGCCAAAGGACCCAAAGGTATGTTTCGAATGATA
CTAACATAACATAGAACATTTTCAGGAGGACCCTTGGAGGGTACCGGTAGAAAAAATGAGTAAAGGAGAA
GAACTTTTCACTGGAGTTGTCCCAATTCTTGTTGAATTAGATGGTGATGTTAATGGGCACAAATTTTCTG
TCAGTGGAGAGGGTGAAGGTGATGCAACATACGGAAAACTTACCCTTAAATTTATTTGCACTACTGGAAA
ACTACCTGTTCCATGGGTAAGTTTAAACATATATATACTAACTAACCCTGATTATTTAAATTTTCAGCCA
ACACTTGTCACTACTCTCACTTATGGTGTTCAATGCTTCTCGAGATACCCAGATCATATGAAACGGCATG
ACTTTTTCAAGAGTGCCATGCCCGAAGGTTATGTACAGGAAAGAACTATATTTTTCAAAGATGACGGGAA
CTACAAGACACGTAAGTTTAAACAGTTCGGTACTAACTAACCATACATATTTAAATTTTCAGGTGCTGAA
GTCAAGTTTGAAGGTGATACCCTTGTTAATAGAATCGAGTTAAAAGGTATTGATTTTAAAGAAGATGGAA
ACATTCTTGGACACAAATTGGAATACAACTATAACTCACACAATGTATACATCGCAGCAGACAAACAAAA
GAATGGAATCAAAGTTGTAAGTTTAAACATGATTTTACTAACTAACTAATCTGATTTAAATTTTCAGAAC
TTCAAAATTAGACACAACATTGAAGATGGAAGCGTTCAACTAGCAGACCATTATCAACAAAATACTCCAA
TTGGCGATGGCCCTGTCCTTTTACCAGACAACCATTACCTGTCCACACAATCTGCCCTTTCGAAAGATCC
CAACGAAAAGAGAGACCACATGGTCCTTCTTGAGTTTGTAACAGCTGCTGGGATTACACATGGCATGGAT
GAACTATACAAATAGCATTCGTAGAATTGTAAGTTTAAACTTTCTCATACTAACTAACGCGCTCTATTTA
AATTTTCAGAATTCCAACTGAGCGCCGGTCGCTACCATTACCAACTTGTCTGGTGTCAAAAATAATAGGG
GCCGCTGTCATCAGAGTAAGTTTAAACTGAGTTCTACTAACTAACGAGTAATATTTAAATTTTCAGCATC
TCGCGCCCGTGCCTCTGACTTCTAAGTCCAATTACTCTTCAACATCCCTACATGCTCTTTCTCCCTGTGC
TCCCACCCCCTATTTTTGTTATTATCAAAAAACTTCTCTTAATTTCTTTGTTTTTTAGCTTCTTTTAAGT
CACCTCTAACAATGAAATTGTGTAGATTCAAAAATAGAATTAATTCGTAATAAAAAGTCGAAAAAAATTG
TGCTCCCTCCCCCCATTAATAATAATTCTATCCCAAAATCTACACAATGTTCTGTGTACACTTCTTATGT
TTTTTACTTCTGATAAATTTTTTTGAAACATCATAGAAAAAACCGCACACAAAATACCTTATCATATGTT
ACGTTTCAGTTTATGACCGCAATTTTTATTTCTTCGCACGTCTGGGCCTCTCATGACGTCAAATCATGCT
CATCGTGAAAAAGTTTTGGAGTATTTTTGGAATTTTTCAATCAAGTGAAAGTTTATGAAATTAATTTTCC
TGCTTTTGCTTTTTGGGGTTTCCCCTATTGTTTGTCAAGATTTCGAGGACGGCGTTTTTCTTGCTAAAAT
CACAAGTATTGATGAGCACGATGCAAGAAAGATCGGAAGAAGGTTTGGGTTTGAGGCTCAGTGGAAGGTG
AGTAGAAGTTGATAATTTGAAAGTGGAGTAGTGTCTATGGGGTTTTTGCCTTAAATGACAGAATACATTC
CCAATATACCAAACATAACTGTTTCCTACTAGTCGGCCGTACGGGCCCTTTCGTCTCGCGCGTTTCGGTG
ATGACGGTGAAAACCTCTGACACATGCAGCTCCCGGAGACGGTCACAGCTTGTCTGTAAGCGGATGCCGG
GAGCAGACAAGCCCGTCAGGGCGCGTCAGCGGGTGTTGGCGGGTGTCGGGGCTGGCTTAACTATGCGGCA
TCAGAGCAGATTGTACTGAGAGTGCACCATATGCGGTGTGAAATACCGCACAGATGCGTAAGGAGAAAAT
ACCGCATCAGGCGGCCTTAAGGGCCTCGTGATACGCCTATTTTTATAGGTTAATGTCATGATAATAATGG
TTTCTTAGACGTCAGGTGGCACTTTTCGGGGAAATGTGCGCGGAACCCCTATTTGTTTATTTTTCTAAAT
ACATTCAAATATGTATCCGCTCATGAGACAATAACCCTGATAAATGCTTCAATAATATTGAAAAAGGAAG
AGTATGAGTATTCAACATTTCCGTGTCGCCCTTATTCCCTTTTTTGCGGCATTTTGCCTTCCTGTTTTTG
CTCACCCAGAAACGCTGGTGAAAGTAAAAGATGCTGAAGATCAGTTGGGTGCACGAGTGGGTTACATCGA
ACTGGATCTCAACAGCGGTAAGATCCTTGAGAGTTTTCGCCCCGAAGAACGTTTTCCAATGATGAGCACT
TTTAAAGTTCTGCTATGTGGCGCGGTATTATCCCGTATTGACGCCGGGCAAGAGCAACTCGGTCGCCGCA
TACACTATTCTCAGAATGACTTGGTTGAGTACTCACCAGTCACAGAAAAGCATCTTACGGATGGCATGAC
AGTAAGAGAATTATGCAGTGCTGCCATAACCATGAGTGATAACACTGCGGCCAACTTACTTCTGACAACG
ATCGGAGGACCGAAGGAGCTAACCGCTTTTTTGCACAACATGGGGGATCATGTAACTCGCCTTGATCGTT
GGGAACCGGAGCTGAATGAAGCCATACCAAACGACGAGCGTGACACCACGATGCCTGTAGCAATGGCAAC
AACGTTGCGCAAACTATTAACTGGCGAACTACTTACTCTAGCTTCCCGGCAACAATTAATAGACTGGATG
GAGGCGGATAAAGTTGCAGGACCACTTCTGCGCTCGGCCCTTCCGGCTGGCTGGTTTATTGCTGATAAAT
CTGGAGCCGGTGAGCGTGGGTCTCGCGGTATCATTGCAGCACTGGGGCCAGATGGTAAGCCCTCCCGTAT
CGTAGTTATCTACACGACGGGGAGTCAGGCAACTATGGATGAACGAAATAGACAGATCGCTGAGATAGGT
GCCTCACTGATTAAGCATTGGTAACTGTCAGACCAAGTTTACTCATATATACTTTAGATTGATTTAAAAC
TTCATTTTTAATTTAAAAGGATCTAGGTGAAGATCCTTTTTGATAATCTCATGACCAAAATCCCTTAACG
TGAGTTTTCGTTCCACTGAGCGTCAGACCCCGTAGAAAAGATCAAAGGATCTTCTTGAGATCCTTTTTTT
CTGCGCGTAATCTGCTGCTTGCAAACAAAAAAACCACCGCTACCAGCGGTGGTTTGTTTGCCGGATCAAG
AGCTACCAACTCTTTTTCCGAAGGTAACTGGCTTCAGCAGAGCGCAGATACCAAATACTGTCCTTCTAGT
GTAGCCGTAGTTAGGCCACCACTTCAAGAACTCTGTAGCACCGCCTACATACCTCGCTCTGCTAATCCTG
TTACCAGTGGCTGCTGCCAGTGGCGATAAGTCGTGTCTTACCGGGTTGGACTCAAGACGATAGTTACCGG
ATAAGGCGCAGCGGTCGGGCTGAACGGGGGGTTCGTGCACACAGCCCAGCTTGGAGCGAACGACCTACAC
CGAACTGAGATACCTACAGCGTGAGCATTGAGAAAGCGCCACGCTTCCCGAAGGGAGAAAGGCGGACAGG
TATCCGGTAAGCGGCAGGGTCGGAACAGGAGAGCGCACGAGGGAGCTTCCAGGGGGAAACGCCTGGTATC
TTTATAGTCCTGTCGGGTTTCGCCACCTCTGACTTGAGCGTCGATTTTTGTGATGCTCGTCAGGGGGGCG
GAGCCTATGGAAAAACGCCAGCAACGCGGCCTTTTTACGGTTCCTGGCCTTTTGCTGGCCTTTTGCTCAC
ATGTTCTTTCCTGCGTTATCCCCTGATTCTGTGGATAACCGTATTACCGCCTTTGAGTGAGCTGATACCG
CTCGCCGCAGCCGAACGACCGAGCGCAGCGAGTCAGTGAGCGAGGAAGCGGAAGAGCGCCCAATACGCAA
ACCGCCTCTCCCCGCGCGTTGGCCGATTCATTAATGCAGCTGGCACGACAGGTTTCCCGACTGGAAAGCG
GGCAGTGAGCGCAACGCAATTAATGTGAGTTAGCTCACTCATTAGGCACCCCAGGCTTTACACTTTATGC
TTCCGGCTCGTATGTTGTGTGGAATTGTGAGCGGATAACAATTTCACACAGGAAACAGCTATGACCATGA
TTACGCCAAGCTGTAAGTTTAAACATGATCTTACTAACTAACTATTCTCATTTAAATTTTCAGAGCTTAA
AAATGGCTGAAATCACTCACAACGATGGATACGCTAACAACTTGGAAATGAAAT
