>Addgene plasmid #1562 | L3570 | addgene partial sequence | sequence record 16699 | 1562_m13reverse
GNTCTTACTAACTAACTATTCTCATTTAAATTTTCAGAGCTTAAAAATGGCTGAAATCACTCACAACGAT
GGATACGCTAACAACTTGGAAATGAAATAAGCTTGGGCTGCAGGTCGGCTATAATAAGTTCTTGAATAAA
ATAATTTTCCCGACAAAACATGAGTATTTCTTTCGAAAATAAAAGTGCAGGCTAATTAGAGATTATTCTG
TAATTAACTGCATAATTTGTCACGTGCCATAGTTTTACATTCCACTACGTCATAGTTCTTAAAATACTAA
TCTCCTGAAAATAGAAGTAGGTGAAGAAAGTTTAATTATCAGTTCTAAAATGACAATTGATCTTTGGAAT
ATGTTCTGAAACTACCGATCATTGAACAGATGCTATTTGAATGATATAGAATTGTATATTTGCAATTTCT
GAAACGCGTTCTTAAAGGCACACAGATTAATTCAAAAGGGTCTGGCCGCAAAAAGGTTTATGGTGGCCGA
TTTTGAGTTTTGTGTGTGATTGCTTTTTCACAATCAGTGTTTTCAGGATTATGTGATGAACTAGATCTTC
AAGTTTCGTTACATTTCATATGTTTTCGGAACTCACGAAGTACATATTGGGTATTGTGCTCAAAAAATTC
AGCAATCAGCTTCGCTCCGCTGACTTTAGAACCCAAAAAAATAGTATGGCCAAACTGACTGTGTTACGAT
CATTTCAATTTTTCAATACATATTTAAGATTTCTAAGAGTAAGAAGGTCAAAAACTGTTCTGGAATACAT
ATATATTTTTCAGGTTACAATTAGTCAAAAAGTGCACTGAAATATACGTTTTAATTTCACGAATAACCCA
ATTAGTTCAATGTATTTTTGGTCCNCCAACGTTAAAGTTTGGCTTCCCACCAATTATCATTTCTGATCAA
CCACCATGTTTTTTCTTTATCTGCANGTTAATTTTTATTTTTATCCNGATGTTNGGCATATTTTTCATTC
TTCNCTAGCGCCCACTTCTGGCCNTNCCGGCGCCCTGAATCTAANGCTCTGGTGCAAGATTGAAGACNNT
CCACCCCTTGNTTTCTNCCCGAGATCCTGAGAAATGNATAAAACCGAAAAAGGAGCCTGNGATNAGGGAC
ACNGTGCNANCNAACNNANCTGGACTGGACCGGGGGCNCNANGGNCNCAAAGATGCCAAGGGGGCNACNG
CCCCCNAAAATNGAAANAAANNAAACAAAANGGGTNGANNCCGTTNTTTAAAAAAAATGCNAAAAATNCC
NTTGNNAAAATTTTTCNNCCTTAATTTCCCNCCCNTTCTTTNTCCNCGGTNAGACCCC
